>Addgene plasmid #15531 | pMOR30A-ISH | depositor partial sequence | sequence record 8311 | Author sequence
GGTGAAGTTAGCCTTGAGGAGAATGGTAGGAAGTCAAAGCACTAAGAGTGAGGTCTGAGCACCTCTCCTC
TTCTGAGGAGACACCCAGGTTTCCACTTAGTCTTGTGTTTGGGTTTCAGCAAGGCTTCCTGTTTTTCCTC
ATTGGTGGAGCCTGCCACACAGATCCACACAATGAAATGGAACATAGATGAAGGGAAAGCACAACCTCCT
AGCCATTCTTAGTTTCTCCTCCAGACAAACAACTCCCAGCAGCCACAGAAGTAGAAGGTAACACTCCATT
ACCCAATCATGTTGGCACATTTGGCATTCTAAATGCACCCAATGATCTCTTGGTGTCCAGGACATCCTCA
ATCAAGCTCATCTTTGATAGCCTATAGGTCCCAGTTCAATACATACCTCAACATCTAGTGTTAAGCAAGG
AACTAGGCCTGACTTGGGATTCTCTAAGGCTACCCCAGTAGGTGAATGGGTGAAGAGAGACTTTTTCTTA
ATAAAGGTATAAACCTTCTTTTGAAATAGTCCTTTTTGCATTAAACAACCCAGAAAAAAAGAGTACAATA
GGGTCTTTACAAATATTAACTTTCACCAGGTGCTGGTGATGCATGCCTTCAATACCAGCACTCAGGAGGT
AGAAACAGGTGGATTTCTGAGTTCAAGGCCAGCCTGGTTTACAGATTGGATTCTAAGACAGCCAGAGCTA
CACAGAGAAACCATGTTTTAAGAAACAAGTGTGTGTGGGCTGGAGAGATGGCTCAGCGGTTAAGAGCACT
GACTGTTCTTCTGAAGTCCTGAATTCAAATCCCAGCAACCACATGGTGGCTCACAACCATCTGTAACAAG
ATATGATGCCCTCTTCTGGAGTGTCTGAAGATATACAACTACAGTGTACTTACATATAATAAATAAAAAA
AAAAAAAAAAAAAAAAAAAAAAAGTACTCTGCGTTGATACCACTGCTTGCCCTATAGTGAGTCGTATTAG
