>Addgene plasmid #15531 | pMOR30A-ISH | addgene partial sequence | sequence record 22021 | 15531 with M13F
CCCGACGTCGCATGCTCCCGGCCGCCATGGCGGCCGCGGGAATTCGATTGGTGAAGTTAGCCTTGAGGAG
AATGGTAGGAAGTCAAAGCACTAAGAGTGAGGTCTGAGCACCTCTCCTCTTCTGAGGAGACACCCAGGTT
TCCACTTAGTCTTGTGTTTGGGTTTCAGCAAGGCTTCCTGTTTTTCCTCATTGGTGGAGCCTGCCACACA
GATCCACACAATGAAATGGAACATAGATGAAGGGAAAGCACAACCTCCTAGCCATTCTTAGTTTCTCCTC
CAGACAAACAACTCCCAGCAGCCACAGAAGTAGAAGGTAACACTCCATTACCCAATCATGTTGGCACATT
TGGCATTCTAAATGCACCCAATGATCTCTTGGTGTCCAGGACATCCTCAATCAAGCTCATCTTTGATAGC
CTATAGGTCCCAGTTCAATACATACCTCAACATCTAGTGTTAAGCAAGGAACTAGGCCTGACTTGGGATT
CTCTAAGGCTACCCCAGTAGGTGAATGGGTGAAGAGAGACTTTTTCTTAATAAAGGTATAAACCTTCTTT
TGAAATAGTCCTTTTTGCATTAAACAACCCAGAAAAAAAGAGTACAATAGGGTCTTTACAAATATTAACT
TTCACCAGGTGCTGGTGATGCATGCCTTCAATACCAGCACTCAGGAGGTAGAAACAGGTGGATTTCTGAG
TTCAAGGCCAGCCTGGT
