>Addgene plasmid #15531 | pMOR30A-ISH | addgene partial sequence | sequence record 22022 | 15531 with M13R
AATACTCAAGCTATGCATCCAACGCGTTGGGAGCTCTCCCATATGGTCGACCTGCAGGCGGCCGCGAATT
CACTAGTGATTCTAATACGACTCACTATAGGGCAAGCAGTGGTATCAACGCAGAGTACTTTTTTTTTTTT
TTTTTTTTTTTTTTTTTATTTATTATATGTAAGTACACTGTAGTTGTATATCTTCAGACACTCCAGAAGA
GGGCATCATATCTTGTTACAGATGGTTGTGAGCCACCATGTGGTTGCTGGGATTTGAATTCAGGACTTCA
GAAGAACAGTCAGTACTCTTAACCACTGAGCCATCTCTCCAGCCCACACACACTTGTTTCTTAAAACATG
GTTTCTCTGTGTAGCTCTGGCTGTCTTAGAATCCAATCTGTAAACCAGGCTGGCCTTGAACTCAGAAATC
CACCTGTTTCTACCTCCTGAGTGCTGGTATTGAAGGCATGCATCACCAGCACCTGGTGAAAGTTAATATT
TGTAAAGACCCTATTGTACTCTTTTTTTCTGGGTTGTTTAATGCAAAAAGGACTATTTCAAAAGAAGGTT
TATACCTTTATTAAGAAAAAGTCTCTCTTCACCCATTCACCTACTGGGGTAGCCTTAGAGAATCCCAAGT
CAGGCCTAGTTCCTTGCTTAACACTAGATGTTGAGGTATGTATTGAACTGGGACCTATAGGCT
