[The description below was written by a language model from this plasmid's Addgene catalogue record.]
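Description:
pMOR30A-ISH is a riboprobe template plasmid built on the Promega pGEM-T Easy backbone (about 3.0 kb without insert), a small high-copy bacterial cloning vector. It is propagated in E. coli under ampicillin selection. It is not an expression vector for any eukaryotic host. Its purpose is in vitro transcription of labelled RNA for in situ hybridization, as the recorded vector type states.

The insert is an approximately 980 bp fragment of the mouse odorant receptor gene MOR30A, also known as MOR223-5 or Olfr1512, introduced by restriction enzyme cloning. The record does not specify which part of the gene the fragment covers, the restriction sites used, or the orientation of the insert. In pGEM-T Easy the cloning site lies between opposing T7 and SP6 bacteriophage RNA polymerase promoters, consistent with T7 and SP6 being listed as the 5′ and 3′ sequencing primers. This arrangement allows run-off transcription from either strand after linearization, so one promoter yields an antisense probe that hybridizes to the receptor mRNA and the other gives a sense-strand control. Because orientation is not recorded, which promoter produces the antisense probe would need to be confirmed by sequencing.

The plasmid is associated with a study of how the H element influences odorant receptor gene expression in mouse. There, probes of this kind would serve to detect cells expressing a particular receptor gene in tissue sections. No feature table was provided, so the vector elements described here follow from the named commercial backbone rather than an annotated sequence.
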