Addgene plasmid #15531: pMOR30A-ISH
Depositing lab: Peter Mombaerts. Depositing organization: Rockefeller University. Publication: Local and cis Effects of the H Element on Expression of Odorant Receptor Genes in Mouse. Fuss SH, Omura M, Mombaerts P. Cell. 2007 Jul 27. 130(2):373-84. 10.1016/j.cell.2007.06.023 PubMed 17662950.
Backbone
  Vector backbone: pGEM-T Easy
  Backbone manufacturer: Promega
  Backbone size w/o insert (bp): 3015
  Vector type: for riboprobe, in situ hybridization
Growth in bacteria
  Bacterial resistance: Ampicillin, 100 μg/mL
  Growth temperature: 37°C
  Growth strain: DH5alpha
  Copy number: High Copy
Gene/Insert
  Gene/Insert name: MOR30A (alt names: MOR223-5; Olfr1512)
  Species: M. musculus (mouse)
  Insert size (bp): 980
  GenBank ID: NT_039614
  Entrez Gene: Olfr1512 (a.k.a. MOR223-5)
  Cloning method: Restriction Enzyme
  Sequencing primers: 5′ T7; 3′ SP6
Terms and licenses: Academic/Nonprofit Terms; Industry Terms: Not Available to Industry
How to cite: pMOR30A-ISH was a gift from Peter Mombaerts (Addgene plasmid # 15531 ; http://n2t.net/addgene:15531 ; RRID:Addgene_15531)
